Addgene plasmid #116137: pHAGE-BRAF-D594H
Purpose: Lentiviral expression of BRAF D594H
Depositing lab: Gordon Mills & Kenneth Scott. Depositing organization: Baylor College of Medicine. Publication: Systematic Functional Annotation of Somatic Mutations in Cancer. Ng PK, Li J, Jeong KJ, Shao S, Chen H, Tsang YH, Sengupta S, Wang Z, Bhavana VH, Tran R, Soewito S, Minussi DC, Moreno D, Kong K, Dogruluk T, Lu H, Gao J, Tokheim C, Zhou DC, Johnson AM, Zeng J, Ip CKM, Ju Z, Wester M, Yu S, Li Y, Vellano CP, Schultz N, Karchin R, Ding L, Lu Y, Cheung LWT, Chen K, Shaw KR, Meric-Bernstam F, Scott KL, Yi S, Sahni N, Liang H, Mills GB. Cancer Cell. 2018 Mar 12;33(3):450-462.e10. doi: 10.1016/j.ccell.2018.01.021. PubMed 29533785.
Backbone
  Vector backbone: pHAGE
  Vector type: Lentiviral
Growth in bacteria
  Bacterial resistance: Ampicillin, 100 μg/mL
  Growth temperature: 37°C
  Growth strain: Stbl3
  Copy number: High Copy
Gene/Insert
  Gene/Insert name: BRAF
  Species: H. sapiens (human)
  Mutation: D594H
  Entrez Gene: BRAF (a.k.a. B-RAF1, B-raf, BRAF-1, BRAF1, NS7, RAFB1)
  Cloning method: Gateway Cloning
Terms and licenses: Academic/Nonprofit Terms; Industry Terms: Not Available to Industry
How to cite: pHAGE-BRAF-D594H was a gift from Gordon Mills & Kenneth Scott (Addgene plasmid # 116137 ; http://n2t.net/addgene:116137 ; RRID:Addgene_116137)
