[The description below was written by a language model from this plasmid's Addgene catalogue record and pLannotate feature annotations shown in this document.]
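Description:
pHAGE-BRAF-D594H is an HIV-1-based, self-inactivating lentiviral expression plasmid built on the pHAGE backbone and carrying the human BRAF open reading frame with the D594H substitution. It is maintained in E. coli through a high-copy ColE1/pUC-type origin and selected with ampicillin via the β-lactamase gene. A recombination-deficient strain is recorded for propagation, as is common for LTR-containing vectors.

The viral portion of the roughly 10.8 kb plasmid runs from a truncated 5' LTR through the Ψ packaging signal (with an adjoining gag fragment), the Rev response element and the cPPT/CTS. It then continues into the expression cassette and ends at a ΔU3 3' LTR, which inactivates LTR promoter activity after integration. Together these elements allow the transfer RNA to be packaged, exported and reverse-transcribed when packaging functions are supplied in trans.

Within the cassette, the constitutive EF-1α promoter drives the BRAF coding sequence, which was introduced by Gateway cloning and is flanked by attB1 and attB2 sites. Downstream lie short T3 and T7 promoter sequences, an attB4 fragment and an annotated V5 epitope. The V5 tag is separated from the BRAF ORF by these elements, and the record does not say whether it is fused in frame to the protein. An EMCV IRES then directs translation of puromycin N-acetyltransferase from the same transcript, so transduced mammalian cells can be selected with puromycin, and a WPRE enhances transcript expression.

The stated purpose is lentiviral expression of BRAF D594H. The plasmid comes from a collection built for systematic functional annotation of somatic cancer mutations, where such constructs allow stable expression of individual variants in cultured cells.
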