Features (pLannotate 1.2.2; 30 found; start..end, strand, type, name):
      1..1179    +  promoter       EF-1α promoter: strong constitutive promoter for human elongation factor EF-1α
   1200..1220    +  protein_bind   attB1: mutant version of attB; core recombination site for the Gateway® BP reaction BP Clonase™
   1226..3523    +  CDS            BRAF: BRAF_HUMAN - Also known as BRAF1, RAFB1. Experimental evidence at protein level: Swiss-Prot protein existence level 1. Protein kinase involved in the transduction of mitogenic signals from the cell membrane to the nucleus (Probable). Phosphorylates MAP2K1, and thereby activates the MAP kinase signal transduction pathway (PubMed:21441910, PubMed:29433126). May play a role in the postsynaptic responses of hippocampal neurons (PubMed:1508179). From Homo sapiens (Human).
   3528..3552    -  protein_bind   attB2: mutant version of attB; recombination site for the Gateway® BP reaction BP Clonase™
   3560..3578    +  promoter       T3 promoter: promoter for bacteriophage T3 RNA polymerase
   3604..3622    -  promoter       T7 promoter: promoter for bacteriophage T7 RNA polymerase
   3628..3646    -  protein_bind   attB4 (fragment): mutant version of attB; core recombination site for the Gateway® BP reaction BP Clonase™
   3702..3743    +  CDS            V5 tag: epitope tag from simian virus 5
   3869..4331    +  misc_feature   IRES: internal ribosome entry site (IRES) of the encephalomyocarditis virus (EMCV)
   4345..4942    +  CDS            PuroR (fragment): puromycin N-acetyltransferase; pac from Streptomyces; confers resistance to puromycin
   4958..5546    +  misc_feature   WPRE: woodchuck hepatitis virus posttranscriptional regulatory element
   5554..5619    +  CDS            nef (fragment): NEF_HV1Z2 - Experimental evidence at protein level: Swiss-Prot protein existence level 1. Extracellular Nef protein targets CD4(+) T-lymphocytes for apoptosis by interacting with CXCR4 surface receptors. From Human immunodeficiency virus type 1 group M subtype D (isolate Z2/CDC-Z34) (HIV-1).
   5621..5854    +  LTR            3' LTR (ΔU3): self-inactivating 3' long terminal repeat (LTR) from HIV-1
   6059..6163    +  promoter       AmpR promoter: bla
   6164..7024    +  CDS            AmpR: β-lactamase; bla; confers resistance to ampicillin, carbenicillin, and related antibiotics
   7195..7783    +  rep_origin     ori: high-copy-number ColE1/pMB1/pBR322/pUC origin of replication
   7966..8020    +  CDS            lacI (fragment): lac repressor; lacI; The lac repressor binds to the lac operator to inhibit transcription in E. coli. This inhibition can be relieved by adding lactose or isopropyl-β-D-thiogalactopyranoside (IPTG).
   8026..8119    +  rep_origin     SV40 ori (fragment): SV40 origin of replication
   8144..8181    +  CDS            lacI (fragment): lac repressor; lacI; The lac repressor binds to the lac operator to inhibit transcription in E. coli. This inhibition can be relieved by adding lactose or isopropyl-β-D-thiogalactopyranoside (IPTG).
   8194..8215    +  protein_bind   CAP binding site: CAP binding activates transcription in the presence of cAMP. E. coli catabolite activator protein
   8230..8260    +  promoter       lac promoter: promoter for the E. coli lac operon
   8264..8286    +  protein_bind   lac operator (fragment): The lac repressor binds to the lac operator to inhibit transcription in E. coli. This inhibition can be relieved by adding lactose or isopropyl-β-D-thiogalactopyranoside (IPTG). lac repressor encoded by lacI
   8318..8401    +  polyA_signal   SV40 poly(A) signal (fragment): SV40 polyadenylation signal
   8568..8897    +  CDS            nef (fragment): NEF_HV1BR - Experimental evidence at protein level: Swiss-Prot protein existence level 1. Extracellular Nef protein targets CD4(+) T-lymphocytes for apoptosis by interacting with CXCR4 surface receptors (PubMed:14990729). From Human immunodeficiency virus type 1 group M subtype B (isolate BRU/LAI) (HIV-1).
   8945..9202    +  LTR            5' LTR (truncated): truncated 5' long terminal repeat (LTR) from HIV-1
   9249..9374    +  misc_feature   HIV-1 Ψ: packaging signal of human immunodeficiency virus type 1
   9358..9696    +  CDS            HIV-1 gag (fragment): gag protein from human immunodeficiency virus 1; gag
   9871..10104   +  misc_feature   RRE: The Rev response element (RRE) of HIV-1 allows for Rev-dependent mRNA export from the nucleus to the cytoplasm.
  10481..10581   +  CDS            Rev (fragment): human immunodeficiency virus 1 (HIV-1) Rev protein; rev; enhances nuclear export of unspliced and incompletely spliced viral mRNAs
  10626..10743   +  misc_feature   cPPT/CTS: central polypurine tract and central termination sequence of HIV-1
>Addgene plasmid #116137 | pHAGE-BRAF-D594H | addgene full sequence | sequence record 250555 | Addgene NGS Result
GGCTCCGGTGCCCGTCAGTGGGCAGAGCGCACATCGCCCACAGTCCCCGAGAAGTTGGGGGGAGGGGTCG
GCAATTGAACCGGTGCCTAGAGAAGGTGGCGCGGGGTAAACTGGGAAAGTGATGTCGTGTACTGGCTCCG
CCTTTTTCCCGAGGGTGGGGGAGAACCGTATATAAGTGCAGTAGTCGCCGTGAACGTTCTTTTTCGCAAC
GGGTTTGCCGCCAGAACACAGGTAAGTGCCGTGTGTGGTTCCCGCGGGCCTGGCCTCTTTACGGGTTATG
GCCCTTGCGTGCCTTGAATTACTTCCACCTGGCTGCAGTACGTGATTCTTGATCCCGAGCTTCGGGTTGG
AAGTGGGTGGGAGAGTTCGAGGCCTTGCGCTTAAGGAGCCCCTTCGCCTCGTGCTTGAGTTGAGGCCTGG
CCTGGGCGCTGGGGCCGCCGCGTGCGAATCTGGTGGCACCTTCGCGCCTGTCTCGCTGCTTTCGATAAGT
CTCTAGCCATTTAAAATTTTTGATGACCTGCTGCGACGCTTTTTTTCTGGCAAGATAGTCTTGTAAATGC
GGGCCAAGATCTGCACACTGGTATTTCGGTTTTTGGGGCCGCGGGCGGCGACGGGGCCCGTGCGTCCCAG
CGCACATGTTCGGCGAGGCGGGGCCTGCGAGCGCGGCCACCGAGAATCGGACGGGGGTAGTCTCAAGCTG
GCCGGCCTGCTCTGGTGCCTGGCCTCGCGCCGCCGTGTATCGCCCCGCCCTGGGCGGCAAGGCTGGCCCG
GTCGGCACCAGTTGCGTGAGCGGAAAGATGGCCGCTTCCCGGCCCTGCTGCAGGGAGCTCAAAATGGAGG
ACGCGGCGCTCGGGAGAGCGGGCGGGTGAGTCACCCACACAAAGGAAAAGGGCCTTTCCGTCCTCAGCCG
TCGCTTCATGTGACTCCACGGAGTACCGGGCGCCGTCCAGGCACCTCGATTAGTTCTCGAGCTTTTGGAG
TACGTCGTCTTTAGGTTGGGGGGAGGGGTTTTATGCGATGGAGTTTCCCCACACTGAGTGGGTGGAGACT
GAAGTTAGGCCAGCTTGGCACTTGATGTAATTCTCCTTGGAATTTGCCCTTTTTGAGTTTGGATCTTGGT
TCATTCTCAAGCCTCAGACAGTGGTTCAAAGTTTTTTTCTTCCATTTCAGGTGTCGTGAAGCGGCCCTGC
AGATATCAACAAGTTTGTACAAAAAAGCAGGCACCATGGCGGCGCTGAGCGGTGGCGGTGGTGGCGGCGC
GGAGCCGGGCCAGGCTCTGTTCAACGGGGACATGGAGCCCGAGGCCGGCGCCGGCGCCGGCGCCGCGGCC
TCTTCGGCTGCGGACCCTGCCATTCCGGAGGAGGTGTGGAATATCAAACAAATGATTAAGTTGACACAGG
AACATATAGAGGCCCTATTGGACAAATTTGGTGGGGAGCATAATCCACCATCAATATATCTGGAGGCCTA
TGAAGAATACACCAGCAAGCTAGATGCACTCCAACAAAGAGAACAACAGTTATTGGAATCTCTGGGGAAC
GGAACTGATTTTTCTGTTTCTAGCTCTGCATCAATGGATACCGTTACATCTTCTTCCTCTTCTAGCCTTT
CAGTGCTACCTTCATCTCTTTCAGTTTTTCAAAATCCCACAGATGTGGCACGGAGCAACCCCAAGTCACC
ACAAAAACCTATCGTTAGAGTCTTCCTGCCCAACAAACAGAGGACAGTGGTACCTGCAAGGTGTGGAGTT
ACAGTCCGAGACAGTCTAAAGAAAGCACTGATGATGAGAGGTCTAATCCCAGAGTGCTGTGCTGTTTACA
GAATTCAGGATGGAGAGAAGAAACCAATTGGTTGGGACACTGATATTTCCTGGCTTACTGGAGAAGAATT
GCATGTGGAAGTGTTGGAGAATGTTCCACTTACAACACACAACTTTGTACGAAAAACGTTTTTCACCTTA
GCATTTTGTGACTTTTGTCGAAAGCTGCTTTTCCAGGGTTTCCGCTGTCAAACATGTGGTTATAAATTTC
ACCAGCGTTGTAGTACAGAAGTTCCACTGATGTGTGTTAATTATGACCAACTTGATTTGCTGTTTGTCTC
CAAGTTCTTTGAACACCACCCAATACCACAGGAAGAGGCGTCCTTAGCAGAGACTGCCCTAACATCTGGA
TCATCCCCTTCCGCACCCGCCTCGGACTCTATTGGGCCCCAAATTCTCACCAGTCCGTCTCCTTCAAAAT
CCATTCCAATTCCACAGCCCTTCCGACCAGCAGATGAAGATCATCGAAATCAATTTGGGCAACGAGACCG
ATCCTCATCAGCTCCCAATGTGCATATAAACACAATAGAACCTGTCAATATTGATGACTTGATTAGAGAC
CAAGGATTTCGTGGTGATGGAGGATCAACCACAGGTTTGTCTGCTACCCCCCCTGCCTCATTACCTGGCT
CACTAACTAACGTGAAAGCCTTACAGAAATCTCCAGGACCTCAGCGAGAAAGGAAGTCATCTTCATCCTC
AGAAGACAGGAATCGAATGAAAACACTTGGTAGACGGGACTCGAGTGATGATTGGGAGATTCCTGATGGG
CAGATTACAGTGGGACAAAGAATTGGATCTGGATCATTTGGAACAGTCTACAAGGGAAAGTGGCATGGTG
ATGTGGCAGTGAAAATGTTGAATGTGACAGCACCTACACCTCAGCAGTTACAAGCCTTCAAAAATGAAGT
AGGAGTACTCAGGAAAACACGACATGTGAATATCCTACTCTTCATGGGCTATTCCACAAAGCCACAACTG
GCTATTGTTACCCAGTGGTGTGAGGGCTCCAGCTTGTATCACCATCTCCATATCATTGAGACCAAATTTG
AGATGATCAAACTTATAGATATTGCACGACAGACTGCACAGGGCATGGATTACTTACACGCCAAGTCAAT
CATCCACAGAGACCTCAAGAGTAATAATATATTTCTTCATGAAGACCTCACAGTAAAAATAGGTCATTTT
GGTCTAGCTACAGTGAAATCTCGATGGAGTGGGTCCCATCAGTTTGAACAGTTGTCTGGATCCATTTTGT
GGATGGCACCAGAAGTCATCAGAATGCAAGATAAAAATCCATACAGCTTTCAGTCAGATGTATATGCATT
TGGAATTGTTCTGTATGAATTGATGACTGGACAGTTACCTTATTCAAACATCAACAACAGGGACCAGATA
ATTTTTATGGTGGGACGAGGATACCTGTCTCCAGATCTCAGTAAGGTACGGAGTAACTGTCCAAAAGCCA
TGAAGAGATTAATGGCAGAGTGCCTCAAAAAGAAAAGAGATGAGAGACCACTCTTTCCCCAAATTCTCGC
CTCTATTGAGCTGCTGGCCCGCTCATTGCCAAAAATTCACCGCAGTGCATCAGAACCCTCCTTGAATCGG
GCTGGTTTCCAAACAGAGGATTTTAGTCTATATGCTTGTGCTTCTCCAAAAACACCCATCCAGGCAGGGG
GATATGGTGCGTTTCCTGTCCACTAGAACCCAGCTTTCTTGTACAAAGTGGTGATATCCAATTAACCCTC
ACTAAAGGTAGTAGAATTGTTGTTAAAGAATGCCCTATAGTGAGTCGTATTACCACCCAACTTTTCTATA
CAAAGTGGTTGATATCCAGCACAGTGGCGGCCGCTCGAGTCTAGAGGGCCCGCGGTTCGAAGGTAAGCCT
ATCCCTAACCCTCTCCTCGGTCTCGATTCTACGCGTACCGGTTAGTAATGAGATCCCTCCCCCCCCCCTA
ACGTTACTGGCCGAAGCCGCTTGGAATAAGGCCGGTGTGCGTTTGTCTATATGTTATTTTCCACCATATT
GCCGTCTTTTGGCAATGTGAGGGCCCGGAAACCTGGCCCTGTCTTCTTGACGAGCATTCCTAGGGGTCTT
TCCCCTCTCGCCAAAGGAATGCAAGGTCTGTTGAATGTCGTGAAGGAAGCAGTTCCTCTGGAAGCTTCTT
GAAGACAAACAACGTCTGTAGCGACCCTTTGCAGGCAGCGGAACCCCCCACCTGGCGACAGGTGCCTCTG
CGGCCAAAAGCCACGTGTATAAGATACACCTGCAAAGGCGGCACAACCCCAGTGCCACGTTGTGAGTTGG
ATAGTTGTGGAAAGAGTCAAATGGCTCTCCTCAAGCGTATTCAACAAGGGGCTGAAGGATGCCCAGAAGG
TACCCCATTGTATGGGATCTGATCTGGGGCCTCGGTGCACATGCTTTACATGTGTTTAGTCGAGGTTAAA
AAAACGTCTAGGCCCCCCGAACCACGGGGACGTGGTTTTCCTTTGAAAAACACGATGATAATATGGCCAC
ACATATGACCGAGTACAAGCCCACGGTGCGCCTCGCCACCCGCGACGACGTCCCCAGGGCCGTACGCACC
CTCGCCGCCGCGTTCGCCGACTACCCCGCCACGCGCCACACCGTCGATCCGGACCGCCACATCGAGCGGG
TCACCGAGCTGCAAGAACTCTTCCTCACGCGCGTCGGGCTCGACATCGGCAAGGTGTGGGTCGCGGACGA
CGGCGCCGCGGTGGCGGTCTGGACCACGCCGGAGAGCGTCGAAGCGGGGGCGGTGTTCGCCGAGATCGGC
CCGCGCATGGCCGAGTTGAGCGGTTCCCGGCTGGCCGCGCAGCAACAGATGGAAGGCCTCCTGGCGCCGC
ACCGGCCCAAGGAGCCCGCGTGGTTCCTGGCCACCGTCGGCGTCTCGCCCGACCACCAGGGCAAGGGTCT
GGGCAGCGCCGTCGTGCTCCCCGGAGTGGAGGCGGCCGAGCGCGCCGGGGTGCCCGCCTTCCTGGAGACC
TCCGCGCCCCGCAACCTCCCCTTCTACGAGCGGCTCGGCTTCACCGTCACCGCCGACGTCGAGGTGCCCG
AAGGACCGCGCACCTGGTGCATGACCCGCAAGCCCGGTGCCTAAATCGATAGATCCTAATCAACCTCTGG
ATTACAAAATTTGTGAAAGATTGACTGGTATTCTTAACTATGTTGCTCCTTTTACGCTATGTGGATACGC
TGCTTTAATGCCTTTGTATCATGCTATTGCTTCCCGTATGGCTTTCATTTTCTCCTCCTTGTATAAATCC
TGGTTGCTGTCTCTTTATGAGGAGTTGTGGCCCGTTGTCAGGCAACGTGGCGTGGTGTGCACTGTGTTTG
CTGACGCAACCCCCACTGGTTGGGGCATTGCCACCACCTGTCAGCTCCTTTCCGGGACTTTCGCTTTCCC
CCTCCCTATTGCCACGGCGGAACTCATCGCCGCCTGCCTTGCCCGCTGCTGGACAGGGGCTCGGCTGTTG
GGCACTGACAATTCCGTGGTGTTGTCGGGGAAATCATCGTCCTTTCCTTGGCTGCTCGCCTGTGTTGCCA
CCTGGATTCTGCGCGGGACGTCCTTCTGCTACGTCCCTTCGGCCCTCAATCCAGCGGACCTTCCTTCCCG
CGGCCTGCTGCCGGCTCTGCGGCCTCTTCCGCGTCTTCGCCTTCGCCCTCAGACGAGTCGGATCTCCCTT
TGGGCCGCCTCCCCGCCTGAGATCCTTTAAGACCAATGACTTACAAGGCAGCTGTAGATCTTAGCCACTT
TTTAAAAGAAAAGGGGGGACTGGAAGGGCTAATTCACTCCCAACGAAGACAAGATCTGCTTTTTGCTTGT
ACTGGGTCTCTCTGGTTAGACCAGATCTGAGCCTGGGAGCTCTCTGGCTAACTAGGGAACCCACTGCTTA
AGCCTCAATAAAGCTTGCCTTGAGTGCTTCAAGTAGTGTGTGCCCGTCTGTTGTGTGACTCTGGTAACTA
GAGATCCCTCAGACCCTTTTAGTCAGTGTGGAAAATCTCTAGCAGTAGTAGTTCATGTCATCTTATTATT
CAGTATTTATAACTTGCAAAGAAATGAATATCAGAGAGTGAGAGGCCCGGGTTAATTAAGGAAAGGGCTA
GATCATTCTTGAAGACGAAAGGGCCTCGTGATACGCCTATTTTTATAGGTTAATGTCATGATAATAATGG
TTTCTTAGACGTCAGGTGGCACTTTTCGGGGAAATGTGCGCGGAACCCCTATTTGTTTATTTTTCTAAAT
ACATTCAAATATGTATCCGCTCATGAGACAATAACCCTGATAAATGCTTCAATAATATTGAAAAAGGAAG
AGTATGAGTATTCAACATTTCCGTGTCGCCCTTATTCCCTTTTTTGCGGCATTTTGCCTTCCTGTTTTTG
CTCACCCAGAAACGCTGGTGAAAGTAAAAGATGCTGAAGATCAGTTGGGTGCACGAGTGGGTTACATCGA
ACTGGATCTCAACAGCGGTAAGATCCTTGAGAGTTTTCGCCCCGAAGAACGTTTTCCAATGATGAGCACT
TTTAAAGTTCTGCTATGTGGCGCGGTATTATCCCGTGTTGACGCCGGGCAAGAGCAACTCGGTCGCCGCA
TACACTATTCTCAGAATGACTTGGTTGAGTACTCACCAGTCACAGAAAAGCATCTTACGGATGGCATGAC
AGTAAGAGAATTATGCAGTGCTGCCATAACCATGAGTGATAACACTGCGGCCAACTTACTTCTGACAACG
ATCGGAGGACCGAAGGAGCTAACCGCTTTTTTGCACAACATGGGGGATCATGTAACTCGCCTTGATCGTT
GGGAACCGGAGCTGAATGAAGCCATACCAAACGACGAGCGTGACACCACGATGCCTGTAGCAATGGCAAC
AACGTTGCGCAAACTATTAACTGGCGAACTACTTACTCTAGCTTCCCGGCAACAATTAATAGACTGGATG
GAGGCGGATAAAGTTGCAGGACCACTTCTGCGCTCGGCCCTTCCGGCTGGCTGGTTTATTGCTGATAAAT
CTGGAGCCGGTGAGCGTGGGTCTCGCGGTATCATTGCAGCACTGGGGCCAGATGGTAAGCCCTCCCGTAT
CGTAGTTATCTACACGACGGGGAGTCAGGCAACTATGGATGAACGAAATAGACAGATCGCTGAGATAGGT
GCCTCACTGATTAAGCATTGGTAACTGTCAGACCAAGTTTACTCATATATACTTTAGATTGATTTAAAAC
TTCATTTTTAATTTAAAAGGATCTAGGTGAAGATCCTTTTTGATAATCTCATGACCAAAATCCCTTAACG
TGAGTTTTCGTTCCACTGAGCGTCAGACCCCGTAGAAAAGATCAAAGGATCTTCTTGAGATCCTTTTTTT
CTGCGCGTAATCTGCTGCTTGCAAACAAAAAAACCACCGCTACCAGCGGTGGTTTGTTTGCCGGATCAAG
AGCTACCAACTCTTTTTCCGAAGGTAACTGGCTTCAGCAGAGCGCAGATACCAAATACTGTTCTTCTAGT
GTAGCCGTAGTTAGGCCACCACTTCAAGAACTCTGTAGCACCGCCTACATACCTCGCTCTGCTAATCCTG
TTACCAGTGGCTGCTGCCAGTGGCGATAAGTCGTGTCTTACCGGGTTGGACTCAAGACGATAGTTACCGG
ATAAGGCGCAGCGGTCGGGCTGAACGGGGGGTTCGTGCACACAGCCCAGCTTGGAGCGAACGACCTACAC
CGAACTGAGATACCTACAGCGTGAGCTATGAGAAAGCGCCACGCTTCCCGAAGGGAGAAAGGCGGACAGG
TATCCGGTAAGCGGCAGGGTCGGAACAGGAGAGCGCACGAGGGAGCTTCCAGGGGGAAACGCCTGGTATC
TTTATAGTCCTGTCGGGTTTCGCCACCTCTGACTTGAGCGTCGATTTTTGTGATGCTCGTCAGGGGGGCG
GAGCCTATGGAAAAACGCCAGCAACGCGGCCTTTTTACGGTTCCTGGCCTTTTGCTGGCCTTTTGCTCAC
ATGTTCTTTCCTGCGTTATCCCCTGATTCTGTGGATAACCGTATTACCGCCTTTGAGTGAGCTGATACCG
CTCGCCGCAGCCGAACGACCGAGCGCAGCGAGTCAGTGAGCGAGGAAGCGGAAGAGCGCCCAATACGCAA
ACCGCCTCTCCCCGCGCGTTGGCCGATTCATTAATGCAGCAAGCTCATGGCTGACTAATTTTTTTTATTT
ATGCAGAGGCCGAGGCCGCCTCGGCCTCTGAGCTATTCCAGAAGTAGTGAGGAGGCTTTTTTGGAGGCCT
AGGCTTTTGCAAAAAGCTCCCCGTGGCACGACAGGTTTCCCGACTGGAAAGCGGGCAGTGAGCGCAACGC
AATTAATGTGAGTTAGCTCACTCATTAGGCACCCCAGGCTTTACACTTTATGCTTCCGGCTCGTATGTTG
TGTGGAATTGTGAGCGGATAACAATTTCACACAGGAAACAGCTATGACATGATTACGAATTTCACAAATA
AAGCATTTTTTTCACTGCATTCTAGTTGTGGTTTGTCCAAACTCATCAATGTATCTTATCATGTCTGGAT
CAACTGGATAACTCAAGCTAACCAAAATCATCCCAAACTTCCCACCCCATACCCTATTACCACTGCCAAT
TACCTGTGGTTTCATTTACTCTAAACCTGTGATTCCTCTGAATTATTTTCATTTTAAAGAAATTGTATTT
GTTAAATATGTACTACAAACTTAGTAGTTGGAAGGGCTAATTCACTCCCAAAGAAGACAAGATATCCTTG
ATCTGTGGATCTACCACACACAAGGCTACTTCCCTGATTAGCAGAACTACACACCAGGGCCAGGGGTCAG
ATATCCACTGACCTTTGGATGGTGCTACAAGCTAGTACCAGTTGAGCCAGATAAGGTAGAAGAGGCCAAT
AAAGGAGAGAACACCAGCTTGTTACACCCTGTGAGCCTGCATGGGATGGATGACCCGGAGAGAGAAGTGT
TAGAGTGGAGGTTTGACAGCCGCCTAGCATTTCATCACGTGGCCCGAGAGCTGCATCCGGAGTACTTCAA
GAACTGCTGATATCGAGCTTGCTACAAGGGACTTTCCGCTGGGGACTTTCCAGGGAGGCGTGGCCTGGGC
GGGACTGGGGAGTGGCGAGCCCTCAGATCCTGCATATAAGCAGCTGCTTTTTGCCTGTACTGGGTCTCTC
TGGTTAGACCAGATCTGAGCCTGGGAGCTCTCTGGCTAACTAGGGAACCCACTGCTTAAGCCTCAATAAA
GCTTGCCTTGAGTGCTTCAAGTAGTGTGTGCCCGTCTGTTGTGTGACTCTGGTAACTAGAGATCCCTCAG
ACCCTTTTAGTCAGTGTGGAAAATCTCTAGCAGTGGCGCCCGAACAGGGACTTGAAAGCGAAAGGGAAAC
CAGAGGAGCTCTCTCGACGCAGGACTCGGCTTGCTGAAGCGCGCACGGCAAGAGGCGAGGGGCGGCGACT
GGTGAGTACGCCAAAAATTTTGACTAGCGGAGGCTAGAAGGAGAGAGATGGGTGCGAGAGCGTCAGTATT
AAGCGGGGGAGAATTAGATCGCGATGGGAAAAAATTCGGTTAAGGCCAGGGGGAAAGAAAAAATATAAAT
TAAAACATATAGTATGGGCAAGCAGGGAGCTAGAACGATTCGCAGTTAATCCTGGCCTGTTAGAAACATC
AGAAGGCTGTAGACAAATACTGGGACAGCTACAACCATCCCTTCAGACAGGATCAGAAGAACTTAGATCA
TTATATAATACAGTAGCAACCCTCTATTGTGTGCATCAAAGGATAGAGATAAAAGACACCAAGGAAGCTT
TAGACAAGATAGAGGAAGAGCAAAACAAAAGTAAGACCACCGCACAGCAAGCGGCCGGCCGCTGATCTTC
AGACCTGGAGGAGGAGATATGAGGGACAATTGGAGAAGTGAATTATATAAATATAAAGTAGTAAAAATTG
AACCATTAGGAGTAGCACCCACCAAGGCAAAGAGAAGAGTGGTGCAGAGAGAAAAAAGAGCAGTGGGAAT
AGGAGCTTTGTTCCTTGGGTTCTTGGGAGCAGCAGGAAGCACTATGGGCGCAGCGTCAATGACGCTGACG
GTACAGGCCAGACAATTATTGTCTGGTATAGTGCAGCAGCAGAACAATTTGCTGAGGGCTATTGAGGCGC
AACAGCATCTGTTGCAACTCACAGTCTGGGGCATCAAGCAGCTCCAGGCAAGAATCCTGGCTGTGGAAAG
ATACCTAAAGGATCAACAGCTCCTGGGGATTTGGGGTTGCTCTGGAAAACTCATTTGCACCACTGCTGTG
CCTTGGAATGCTAGTTGGAGTAATAAATCTCTGGAACAGATTTGGAATCACACGACCTGGATGGAGTGGG
ACAGAGAAATTAACAATTACACAAGCTTAATACACTCCTTAATTGAAGAATCGCAAAACCAGCAAGAAAA
GAATGAACAAGAATTATTGGAATTAGATAAATGGGCAAGTTTGTGGAATTGGTTTAACATAACAAATTGG
CTGTGGTATATAAAATTATTCATAATGATAGTAGGAGGCTTGGTAGGTTTAAGAATAGTTTTTGCTGTAC
TTTCTATAGTGAATAGAGTTAGGCAGGGATATTCACCATTATCGTTTCAGACCCACCTCCCAACCCCGAG
GGGACCCGACAGGCCCGAAGGAATAGAAGAAGAAGGTGGAGAGAGAGACAGAGACAGATCCATTCGATTA
GTGAACGGATCTCGACGGTATCGCCGAATTCACAAATGGCAGTATTCATCCACAATTTTAAAAGAAAAGG
GGGGATTGGGGGGTACAGTGCAGGGGAAAGAATAGTAGACATAATAGCAACAGACATACAAACTAAAGAA
TTACAAAAACAAATTACAAAAATTCAAAATTTTCGGGTTTATTACAGGGACAGCAGAGATCCAGTTTGGA
CTAGTCGTGA
