>Addgene plasmid #116137 | pHAGE-BRAF-D594H | depositor partial sequence | sequence record 219010 | insert
ATGGCGGCGCTGAGCGGTGGCGGTGGTGGCGGCGCGGAGCCGGGCCAGGCTCTGTTCAACGGGGACATGG
AGCCCGAGGCCGGCGCCGGCGCCGGCGCCGCGGCCTCTTCGGCTGCGGACCCTGCCATTCCGGAGGAGGT
GTGGAATATCAAACAAATGATTAAGTTGACACAGGAACATATAGAGGCCCTATTGGACAAATTTGGTGGG
GAGCATAATCCACCATCAATATATCTGGAGGCCTATGAAGAATACACCAGCAAGCTAGATGCACTCCAAC
AAAGAGAACAACAGTTATTGGAATCTCTGGGGAACGGAACTGATTTTTCTGTTTCTAGCTCTGCATCAAT
GGATACCGTTACATCTTCTTCCTCTTCTAGCCTTTCAGTGCTACCTTCATCTCTTTCAGTTTTTCAAAAT
CCCACAGATGTGGCACGGAGCAACCCCAAGTCACCACAAAAACCTATCGTTAGAGTCTTCCTGCCCAACA
AACAGAGGACAGTGGTACCTGCAAGGTGTGGAGTTACAGTCCGAGACAGTCTAAAGAAAGCACTGATGAT
GAGAGGTCTAATCCCAGAGTGCTGTGCTGTTTACAGAATTCAGGATGGAGAGAAGAAACCAATTGGTTGG
GACACTGATATTTCCTGGCTTACTGGAGAAGAATTGCATGTGGAAGTGTTGGAGAATGTTCCACTTACAA
CACACAACTTTGTACGAAAAACGTTTTTCACCTTAGCATTTTGTGACTTTTGTCGAAAGCTGCTTTTCCA
GGGTTTCCGCTGTCAAACATGTGGTTATAAATTTCACCAGCGTTGTAGTACAGAAGTTCCACTGATGTGT
GTTAATTATGACCAACTTGATTTGCTGTTTGTCTCCAAGTTCTTTGAACACCACCCAATACCACAGGAAG
AGGCGTCCTTAGCAGAGACTGCCCTAACATCTGGATCATCCCCTTCCGCACCCGCCTCGGACTCTATTGG
GCCCCAAATTCTCACCAGTCCGTCTCCTTCAAAATCCATTCCAATTCCACAGCCCTTCCGACCAGCAGAT
GAAGATCATCGAAATCAATTTGGGCAACGAGACCGATCCTCATCAGCTCCCAATGTGCATATAAACACAA
TAGAACCTGTCAATATTGATGACTTGATTAGAGACCAAGGATTTCGTGGTGATGGAGGATCAACCACAGG
TTTGTCTGCTACCCCCCCTGCCTCATTACCTGGCTCACTAACTAACGTGAAAGCCTTACAGAAATCTCCA
GGACCTCAGCGAGAAAGGAAGTCATCTTCATCCTCAGAAGACAGGAATCGAATGAAAACACTTGGTAGAC
GGGACTCGAGTGATGATTGGGAGATTCCTGATGGGCAGATTACAGTGGGACAAAGAATTGGATCTGGATC
ATTTGGAACAGTCTACAAGGGAAAGTGGCATGGTGATGTGGCAGTGAAAATGTTGAATGTGACAGCACCT
ACACCTCAGCAGTTACAAGCCTTCAAAAATGAAGTAGGAGTACTCAGGAAAACACGACATGTGAATATCC
TACTCTTCATGGGCTATTCCACAAAGCCACAACTGGCTATTGTTACCCAGTGGTGTGAGGGCTCCAGCTT
GTATCACCATCTCCATATCATTGAGACCAAATTTGAGATGATCAAACTTATAGATATTGCACGACAGACT
GCACAGGGCATGGATTACTTACACGCCAAGTCAATCATCCACAGAGACCTCAAGAGTAATAATATATTTC
TTCATGAAGACCTCACAGTAAAAATAGGTCATTTTGGTCTAGCTACAGTGAAATCTCGATGGAGTGGGTC
CCATCAGTTTGAACAGTTGTCTGGATCCATTTTGTGGATGGCACCAGAAGTCATCAGAATGCAAGATAAA
AATCCATACAGCTTTCAGTCAGATGTATATGCATTTGGAATTGTTCTGTATGAATTGATGACTGGACAGT
TACCTTATTCAAACATCAACAACAGGGACCAGATAATTTTTATGGTGGGACGAGGATACCTGTCTCCAGA
TCTCAGTAAGGTACGGAGTAACTGTCCAAAAGCCATGAAGAGATTAATGGCAGAGTGCCTCAAAAAGAAA
AGAGATGAGAGACCACTCTTTCCCCAAATTCTCGCCTCTATTGAGCTGCTGGCCCGCTCATTGCCAAAAA
TTCACCGCAGTGCATCAGAACCCTCCTTGAATCGGGCTGGTTTCCAAACAGAGGATTTTAGTCTATATGC
TTGTGCTTCTCCAAAAACACCCATCCAGGCAGGGGGATATGGTGCGTTTCCTGTCCACTAG
